Addgene plasmid #218868: pGP-CAG-iGABASnFR2-WPRE-bGH-polyA
Purpose: Mammalian expression of improved GABA sensor (positive change in fluorescence)
Depositing lab: GENIE Project. Depositing organization: HHMI, Janelia Research Campus. Publication: iGABASnFR2 is an improved genetically encoded protein sensor of GABA. Kolb I, Hasseman JP, Matsumoto A, Jensen TP, Kopach O, Arthur BJ, Zhang Y, Tsang A, Reep D, Tsegaye G, Zheng J, Patel RH, Looger LL, Marvin JS, Korff WL, Rusakov DA, Yonehara K, Turner GC. eLife. 2026 Mar 18;14:RP108319. doi: 10.7554/eLife.108319. PubMed 41848771.
Backbone
  Vector backbone: pCAG
  Vector type: Mammalian Expression
Growth in bacteria
  Bacterial resistance: Ampicillin, 100 μg/mL
  Growth temperature: 37°C
  Growth strain: DH5alpha
  Copy number: High Copy
Gene/Insert
  Gene/Insert name: iGABASnFR2 (alt name: variant 4409)
  Species: Pseudomonas fluorescens, A. victoria (jellyfish)
  Insert size (bp): 1941
  Mutation: S99A F102Y F104Y L178S
  Promoter: CAG
  Cloning method: Gibson Cloning
Terms and licenses: Academic/Nonprofit Terms; Industry Terms: Not Available to Industry
Depositor comments: Please visit https://doi.org/10.1101/2025.03.25.644953 for bioRxiv preprint.
How to cite: pGP-CAG-iGABASnFR2-WPRE-bGH-polyA was a gift from GENIE Project (Addgene plasmid # 218868 ; http://n2t.net/addgene:218868 ; RRID:Addgene_218868)
