[The description below was written by a language model from this plasmid's Addgene catalogue record and pLannotate feature annotations shown in this document.]
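Description:
pGP-CAG-iGABASnFR2-WPRE-bGH-polyA is a mammalian expression plasmid built on a pCAG backbone that encodes iGABASnFR2, an improved genetically encoded fluorescent sensor for the neurotransmitter GABA that responds with a positive change in fluorescence. It is maintained in E. coli through a high-copy ColE1/pUC-type origin and selected with ampicillin via the β-lactamase gene. The backbone also carries remnants of lac regulatory sequence and an SV40 origin with an SV40 polyadenylation signal. No mammalian selection marker is annotated.

Expression is driven by the CAG promoter, annotated as the CMV immediate-early enhancer, the chicken β-actin promoter and a chimeric β-actin/β-globin intron, which together give strong, broad expression in mammalian cells. The 1,941 bp insert (also called variant 4409) combines sequence from Pseudomonas fluorescens and Aequorea victoria, and carries the substitutions S99A, F102Y, F104Y and L178S. The feature table identifies only the GFP-derived portion within this region, so the flanking unannotated coding sequence presumably corresponds to the bacterial component. An Igκ leader peptide upstream and a PDGFRβ transmembrane domain downstream direct the protein into the secretory pathway and anchor it in the plasma membrane, an arrangement that displays the sensor on the cell surface to detect extracellular GABA. Downstream lie a short chimeric intron, a WPRE that enhances transcript stability and expression, and the bGH polyadenylation signal. A rabbit β-globin poly(A) signal from the backbone follows. The depositor and sequencing-derived records differ slightly in length (7,840 versus 7,877 nt) but show essentially the same architecture. The plasmid suits transfection-based imaging of GABA signals in mammalian cells.
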