Features (pLannotate 1.2.2; 25 found; start..end, strand, type, name):
      4..383     +  enhancer       CMV enhancer: human cytomegalovirus immediate early enhancer
    386..661     +  promoter       chicken β-actin promoter: No description available
    662..1670    +  intron         chimeric intron: chimera between introns from chicken β-actin and rabbit β-globin
   1668..1724    +  CDS            HBB (fragment): HBB_LEPEU - Experimental evidence at protein level: Swiss-Prot protein existence level 1. Involved in oxygen transport from the lung to the various peripheral tissues. From Lepus europaeus (European hare).
   1724..1742    +  misc_feature   MCS (fragment): multiple cloning site
   1758..1820    +  sig_peptide    Igκ leader: leader sequence from mouse immunoglobulin κ light chain
   2652..3377    +  CDS            cEGFP: cEGFP is a basic (constitutively fluorescent) green fluorescent protein published in 2008, derived from Aequorea victoria.
   3549..3695    +  CDS            PDGFRβ TM domain: transmembrane domain from platelet derived growth factor receptor beta
   3764..3896    +  intron         chimeric intron: chimera between introns from human β-globin and immunoglobulin heavy chain genes
   3905..4493    +  misc_feature   WPRE: woodchuck hepatitis virus posttranscriptional regulatory element
   4497..4513    +  misc_feature   MCS (fragment): pUC18/19 multiple cloning site
   4526..4637    +  polyA_signal   bGH poly(A) signal: bovine growth hormone polyadenylation signal
   4787..4858    +  CDS            HBB (fragment): HBB_PONPY - Experimental evidence at transcript level: Swiss-Prot protein existence level 2. Involved in oxygen transport from the lung to the various peripheral tissues. From Pongo pygmaeus (Bornean orangutan).
   4929..4984    +  polyA_signal   β-globin poly(A) signal: rabbit β-globin polyadenylation signal (Gil and Proudfoot, 1987)
   5367..5383    -  protein_bind   lac operator: The lac repressor binds to the lac operator to inhibit transcription in E. coli. This inhibition can be relieved by adding lactose or isopropyl-β-D-thiogalactopyranoside (IPTG). lac repressor encoded by lacI
   5391..5421    -  promoter       lac promoter: promoter for the E. coli lac operon
   5436..5457    -  protein_bind   CAP binding site: CAP binding activates transcription in the presence of cAMP. E. coli catabolite activator protein
   5470..5509    -  CDS            lacI (fragment): lac repressor; lacI; The lac repressor binds to the lac operator to inhibit transcription in E. coli. This inhibition can be relieved by adding lactose or isopropyl-β-D-thiogalactopyranoside (IPTG).
   5516..5538    +  promoter       SV40 promoter (fragment): SV40 enhancer and early promoter
   5562..5697    +  rep_origin     SV40 ori: SV40 origin of replication
   5717..5851    +  polyA_signal   SV40 poly(A) signal: SV40 polyadenylation signal
   5853..5907    -  CDS            lacI (fragment): lac repressor; lacI; The lac repressor binds to the lac operator to inhibit transcription in E. coli. This inhibition can be relieved by adding lactose or isopropyl-β-D-thiogalactopyranoside (IPTG).
   6090..6678    -  rep_origin     ori: high-copy-number ColE1/pMB1/pBR322/pUC origin of replication
   6849..7709    -  CDS            AmpR: β-lactamase; bla; confers resistance to ampicillin, carbenicillin, and related antibiotics
   7710..7814    -  promoter       AmpR promoter: bla
>Addgene plasmid #218868 | pGP-CAG-iGABASnFR2-WPRE-bGH-polyA | depositor full sequence | sequence record 427234 | pGP-CAG-iGABASnFR2-WPRE-bGH-polyA sequence 7840 bps
GTCGACATTGATTATTGACTAGTTATTAATAGTAATCAATTACGGGGTCATTAGTTCATAGCCCATATAT
GGAGTTCCGCGTTACATAACTTACGGTAAATGGCCCGCCTGGCTGACCGCCCAACGACCCCCGCCCATTG
ACGTCAATAATGACGTATGTTCCCATAGTAACGCCAATAGGGACTTTCCATTGACGTCAATGGGTGGACT
ATTTACGGTAAACTGCCCACTTGGCAGTACATCAAGTGTATCATATGCCAAGTACGCCCCCTATTGACGT
CAATGACGGTAAATGGCCCGCCTGGCATTATGCCCAGTACATGACCTTATGGGACTTTCCTACTTGGCAG
TACATCTACGTATTAGTCATCGCTATTACCATGGGTCGAGGTGAGCCCCACGTTCTGCTTCACTCTCCCC
ATCTCCCCCCCCTCCCCACCCCCAATTTTGTATTTATTTATTTTTTAATTATTTTGTGCAGCGATGGGGG
CGGGGGGGGGGGGGGCGCGCGCCAGGCGGGGCGGGGCGGGGGCGAGGGCGGGGCGGGGCGAGGCGGAGAG
GTGCGGCGGCAGCCAATCAGAGCGGCGCGCTCCGAAAGTTTCCTTTTATGGCGAGGCGGCGGCGGCGGCG
GCCCTATAAAAAGCGAAGCGCGCGGCGGGCGGGAGTCGCTGCGTTGCCTTCGCCCCGTGCCCCGCTCCGC
GCCGCCTCGCGCCGCCCGCCCCGGCTCTGACTGACCGCGTTACTCCCACAGGTGAGCGGGCGGGACGGCC
CTTCTCCTCCGGGCTGTAATTAGCGCTTGGTTTAATGACGGCTCGTTTCTTTTCTGTGGCTGCGTGAAAG
CCTTAAAGGGCTCCGGGAGGGCCCTTTGTGCGGGGGGGAGCGGCTCGGGGGGTGCGTGCGTGTGTGTGTG
CGTGGGGAGCGCCGCGTGCGGCCCGCGCTGCCCGGCGGCTGTGAGCGCTGCGGGCGCGGCGCGGGGCTTT
GTGCGCTCCGCGTGTGCGCGAGGGGAGCGCGGCCGGGGGCGGTGCCCCGCGGTGCGGGGGGGCTGCGAGG
GGAACAAAGGCTGCGTGCGGGGTGTGTGCGTGGGGGGGTGAGCAGGGGGTGTGGGCGCGGCGGTCGGGCT
GTAACCCCCCCCTGCACCCCCCTCCCCGAGTTGCTGAGCACGGCCCGGCTTCGGGTGCGGGGCTCCGTGC
GGGGCGTGGCGCGGGGCTCGCCGTGCCGGGCGGGGGGTGGCGGCAGGTGGGGGTGCCGGGCGGGGCGGGG
CCGCCTCGGGCCGGGGAGGGCTCGGGGGAGGGGCGCGGCGGCCCCGGAGCGCCGGCGGCTGTCGAGGCGC
GGCGAGCCGCAGCCATTGCCTTTTATGGTAATCGTGCGAGAGGGCGCAGGGACTTCCTTTGTCCCAAATC
TGGCGGAGCCGAAATCTGGGAGGCGCCGCCGCACCCCCTCTAGCGGGCGCGGGCGAAGCGGTGCGGCGCC
GGCAGGAAGGAAATGGGCGGGGAGGGCCTTCGTGCGTCGCCGCGCCGCCGTCCCCTTCTCCATCTCCAGC
CTCGGGGCTGCCGCAGGGGGACGGCTGCCTTCGGGGGGGACGGGGCAGGGCGGGGTTCGGCTTCTGGCGT
GTGACCGGCGGCTCTAGAGCCTCTGCTAACCATGTTCATGCCTTCTTCTTTTTCCTACAGCTCCTGGGCA
ACGTGCTGGTTATTGTGCTGTCTCATCATTTTGGCAAAGAATTCGGTACCGCGGGCCCGGGAACCGGTGC
CGCCACCATGGAGACAGACACACTCCTGCTATGGGTACTGCTGCTCTGGGTTCCAGGTTCCACTGGTGAC
AGATCTGAAAGCATCAATTTCGTGAGCTGGGGCGGTAGCACCCAGGATGCGCAGAAGCAGGCCTGGGCCG
ACCCGTTCAGCAAGGCCAGCGGCATTACCGTGGTCCAGGATGGGCCCACCGACTACGGCAAACTCAAGGC
CATGGTCGAAAGCGGCAACGTGCAGTGGGACGTGGTGGATGTAGAGGCCGACTTCGCCTTGCGCGCCGCC
GCCGAAGGCCTGCTCGAACCCCTGGATTTCTCGGTGATCCAGCGCGACAAGATCGATCCGCGGTTCGTGA
GTGACCATGGAGTGGGGGCCTTCCTGTACTCTTACGTGCTCGGCTACAACGAAGGCAAGCTCGGAGCCAG
CAAGCCCCAGGACTGGACCGCGCTGTTCGACACCAAGACCTACCCCGGCAAACGCGCCCTCTACAAATGG
CCGAGCCCTGGCGTGCTCGAACTGGCCCTGCTCGCCGACGGCGTACCGGCCGACAAGCTCTACCCGCTGG
ACCTGGACCGCGCCTTCAAGAAACTCGACACCATCAAGAAAGACATCGTCTGGTGGGGCGGCGGTGCACA
GTCGCAGCAGCTGCTGGCCTCCGGCGAAGTCAGCATGGGCCAGTTCTGGAACGGTCGCATCCACGCCCTG
CAAGAAGACGGCGCGCCAGTGGGCGTGAGCTGGAAGCAGAACCTGGTGATGGCCGACATCCTCGTCGTGC
CTAAAGGCACGAAGAACAAAGCCGCCGCGATGAAGTTCCTGGCCAGTGCCAGCAGCGCCAAAGGCCAGGA
CGACTTTTCCGCCCTGACCGCCTATGCTCCAGTGAACATCGACAGTGTGCAGCGCCTCGACCTTGCGCAG
GTCCGGATCACCGCCGACAAGCAGAAGAACGGCATCATGGCGAACTTCAAGATCCGCCACAACGTGGAGG
ACGGCAGCGTGCAGAGCGCCGACCACTACCAGCAGAACACCCCCATCGGCGACGGCCCCGTGCTGCTGCC
CGACAACCACTACCTGAGCACCCAGTCCGTGCTGAGCAAAGACCCCAACGAGAAGCGCGATCACATGGTC
CTGCTGGAGTTCGTGACCGCCGCCGGGATCACTCTCGGCATGGACGAGCTGTACAAGGGCGGTACCGGAG
GGAGCATGAGCAAGGGCGAGGAGCTGTTCACCGGGGTGGTGCCCATCCTGGTCGAGCTGGACGGCGACGT
AAACGGCCACAAGTTCAGCGTGCGCGGCGAGGGCGAGGGCGATGCCACCAACGGCAAGCTGACCCTGAAG
TTCATCTGCACCACCGGCAAGCTGCCCGTGCCCTGGCCCACCCTCGTGACCACCCTGACCTACGGCGTGC
AGTGCTTCAGCCGCTACCCCGACCACATGAAGCAGCACGACTTCTTCAAGTCCGCCATGCCCGAAGGCTA
CGTCCAGGAGCGCACCATCAGCTTCAAGGACGACGGCACCTACAAGACCCGCGCCGAGGTGAAGTTCGAG
GGCGACACCCTGGTGAACCGCATCGAGCTGAAGGGCATCGACTTCAAGGAGGACGGCAACATCCTGGGGC
ACAAGCTGGAGTACAACTGGAACGCCAACCTGGCACCGAACCTGCCGACCGCCTACGTCAAGGATCAGAT
CACCCTCGATTTCGCCTACTGGGCCAAGAACGGTCCGGCCATTGCGACACGGTGGAATGAATGGCTAGTC
AAACTGCAGGTCGACGAACAAAAACTCATCTCAGAAGAGGATCTGAATGCTGTGGGCCAGGACACGCAGG
AGGTCATCGTGGTGCCACACTCCTTGCCCTTTAAGGTGGTGGTGATCTCAGCCATCCTGGCCCTGGTGGT
GCTCACCATCATCTCCCTTATCATCCTCATCATGCTTTGGCAGAAGAAGCCACGTTAGGAATTCGATATC
GGTACCGATGAATAGCTCGAGGTACCGATGAATAGCTAAGGTCGAGGCCGCAGGTAAGTATCAAGGTTAC
AAGACAGGTTTAAGGAGACCAATAGAAACTGGGCTTGTCGAGACAGAGAAGACTCTTGCGTTTCTGATAG
GCACCTATTGGTCTTACTGACATCCACTTTGCCTTTCTCTCCACAGGTGTCGACAATCAACCTCTGGATT
ACAAAATTTGTGAAAGATTGACTGGTATTCTTAACTATGTTGCTCCTTTTACGCTATGTGGATACGCTGC
TTTAATGCCTTTGTATCATGCTATTGCTTCCCGTATGGCTTTCATTTTCTCCTCCTTGTATAAATCCTGG
TTGCTGTCTCTTTATGAGGAGTTGTGGCCCGTTGTCAGGCAACGTGGCGTGGTGTGCACTGTGTTTGCTG
ACGCAACCCCCACTGGTTGGGGCATTGCCACCACCTGTCAGCTCCTTTCCGGGACTTTCGCTTTCCCCCT
CCCTATTGCCACGGCGGAACTCATCGCCGCCTGCCTTGCCCGCTGCTGGACAGGGGCTCGGCTGTTGGGC
ACTGACAATTCCGTGGTGTTGTCGGGGAAGCTGACGTCCTTTCCATGGCTGCTCGCCTGTGTTGCCACCT
GGATTCTGCGCGGGACGTCCTTCTGCTACGTCCCTTCGGCCCTCAATCCAGCGGACCTTCCTTCCCGCGG
CCTGCTGCCGGCTCTGCGGCCTCTTCCGCGTCTTCGCCTTCGCCCTCAGACGAGTCGGATCTCCCTTTGG
GCCGCCTCCCCGCCTGGAATTCGAGCTCGGTACGATCAGCCTCGACTGTGCCTTCTAGTTGCCAGCCATC
TGTTGTTTGCCCCTCCCCCGTGCCTTCCTTGACCCTGGAAGGTGCCACTCCCACTGTCCTTTCCTAATAA
AATGAGGAAATTGCATCGCATTGTCTGAGTAGGTGTCATTCTATTCTGGGGGGTGGGGTGGGGCAGGACA
GCAAGGGGGAGGATTGGGAAGACAATAGCAGGCCAGCTTTTGTTCCCTTTAGGGTTAATTGCGCGCTTGG
CGCTAATCATGGTCATAGCTGTTTCCACTCCTCAGGTGCAGGCTGCCTATCAGAAGGTGGTGGCTGGTGT
GGCCAATGCCCTGGCTCACAAATACCACTGAGATCTTTTTCCCTCTGCCAAAAATTATGGGGACATCATG
AAGCCCCTTGAGCATCTGACTTCTGGCTAATAAAGGAAATTTATTTTCATTGCAATAGTGTGTTGGAATT
TTTTGTGTCTCTCACTCGGAAGGACATATGGGAGGGCAAATCATTTAAAACATCAGAATGAGTATTTGGT
TTAGAGTTTGGCAACATATGCCATATGCTGGCTGCCATGAACAAAGGTGGCTATAAAGAGGTCATCAGTA
TATGAAACAGCCCCCTGCTGTCCATTCCTTATTCCATAGAAAAGCCTTGACTTGAGGTTAGATTTTTTTT
TATATTTTGTTTGTGTTATTTTTTTCTTTAACATCCCTAAAATTTTCCTTACATGTTTTACTAGCCAGAT
TTTTCCTCCTCTCCTGACTACTCCCAGTCATAGCTGTCCCTCTTCTCTTATGAAGATCCCTCGACCTGCA
GCCCAAGCTTGGCGTAATCATGGTCATAGCTGTTTCCTGTGTGAAATTGTTATCCGCTCACAATTCCACA
CAACATACGAGCCGGAAGCATAAAGTGTAAAGCCTGGGGTGCCTAATGAGTGAGCTAACTCACATTAATT
GCGTTGCGCTCACTGCCCGCTTTCCAGTCGGGAAACCTGTCGTGCCAGCGGATCCGCATCTCAATTAGTC
AGCAACCATAGTCCCGCCCCTAACTCCGCCCATCCCGCCCCTAACTCCGCCCAGTTCCGCCCATTCTCCG
CCCCATGGCTGACTAATTTTTTTTATTTATGCAGAGGCCGAGGCCGCCTCGGCCTCTGAGCTATTCCAGA
AGTAGTGAGGAGGCTTTTTTGGAGGCCTAGGCTTTTGCAAAAAGCTAACTTGTTTATTGCAGCTTATAAT
GGTTACAAATAAAGCAATAGCATCACAAATTTCACAAATAAAGCATTTTTTTCACTGCATTCTAGTTGTG
GTTTGTCCAAACTCATCAATGTATCTTATCATGTCTGGATCCGCTGCATTAATGAATCGGCCAACGCGCG
GGGAGAGGCGGTTTGCGTATTGGGCGCTCTTCCGCTTCCTCGCTCACTGACTCGCTGCGCTCGGTCGTTC
GGCTGCGGCGAGCGGTATCAGCTCACTCAAAGGCGGTAATACGGTTATCCACAGAATCAGGGGATAACGC
AGGAAAGAACATGTGAGCAAAAGGCCAGCAAAAGGCCAGGAACCGTAAAAAGGCCGCGTTGCTGGCGTTT
TTCCATAGGCTCCGCCCCCCTGACGAGCATCACAAAAATCGACGCTCAAGTCAGAGGTGGCGAAACCCGA
CAGGACTATAAAGATACCAGGCGTTTCCCCCTGGAAGCTCCCTCGTGCGCTCTCCTGTTCCGACCCTGCC
GCTTACCGGATACCTGTCCGCCTTTCTCCCTTCGGGAAGCGTGGCGCTTTCTCAATGCTCACGCTGTAGG
TATCTCAGTTCGGTGTAGGTCGTTCGCTCCAAGCTGGGCTGTGTGCACGAACCCCCCGTTCAGCCCGACC
GCTGCGCCTTATCCGGTAACTATCGTCTTGAGTCCAACCCGGTAAGACACGACTTATCGCCACTGGCAGC
AGCCACTGGTAACAGGATTAGCAGAGCGAGGTATGTAGGCGGTGCTACAGAGTTCTTGAAGTGGTGGCCT
AACTACGGCTACACTAGAAGGACAGTATTTGGTATCTGCGCTCTGCTGAAGCCAGTTACCTTCGGAAAAA
GAGTTGGTAGCTCTTGATCCGGCAAACAAACCACCGCTGGTAGCGGTGGTTTTTTTGTTTGCAAGCAGCA
GATTACGCGCAGAAAAAAAGGATCTCAAGAAGATCCTTTGATCTTTTCTACGGGGTCTGACGCTCAGTGG
AACGAAAACTCACGTTAAGGGATTTTGGTCATGAGATTATCAAAAAGGATCTTCACCTAGATCCTTTTAA
ATTAAAAATGAAGTTTTAAATCAATCTAAAGTATATATGAGTAAACTTGGTCTGACAGTTACCAATGCTT
AATCAGTGAGGCACCTATCTCAGCGATCTGTCTATTTCGTTCATCCATAGTTGCCTGACTCCCCGTCGTG
TAGATAACTACGATACGGGAGGGCTTACCATCTGGCCCCAGTGCTGCAATGATACCGCGAGACCCACGCT
CACCGGCTCCAGATTTATCAGCAATAAACCAGCCAGCCGGAAGGGCCGAGCGCAGAAGTGGTCCTGCAAC
TTTATCCGCCTCCATCCAGTCTATTAATTGTTGCCGGGAAGCTAGAGTAAGTAGTTCGCCAGTTAATAGT
TTGCGCAACGTTGTTGCCATTGCTACAGGCATCGTGGTGTCACGCTCGTCGTTTGGTATGGCTTCATTCA
GCTCCGGTTCCCAACGATCAAGGCGAGTTACATGATCCCCCATGTTGTGCAAAAAAGCGGTTAGCTCCTT
CGGTCCTCCGATCGTTGTCAGAAGTAAGTTGGCCGCAGTGTTATCACTCATGGTTATGGCAGCACTGCAT
AATTCTCTTACTGTCATGCCATCCGTAAGATGCTTTTCTGTGACTGGTGAGTACTCAACCAAGTCATTCT
GAGAATAGTGTATGCGGCGACCGAGTTGCTCTTGCCCGGCGTCAATACGGGATAATACCGCGCCACATAG
CAGAACTTTAAAAGTGCTCATCATTGGAAAACGTTCTTCGGGGCGAAAACTCTCAAGGATCTTACCGCTG
TTGAGATCCAGTTCGATGTAACCCACTCGTGCACCCAACTGATCTTCAGCATCTTTTACTTTCACCAGCG
TTTCTGGGTGAGCAAAAACAGGAAGGCAAAATGCCGCAAAAAAGGGAATAAGGGCGACACGGAAATGTTG
AATACTCATACTCTTCCTTTTTCAATATTATTGAAGCATTTATCAGGGTTATTGTCTCATGAGCGGATAC
ATATTTGAATGTATTTAGAAAAATAAACAAATAGGGGTTCCGCGCACATTTCCCCGAAAAGTGCCACCTG
