Features (pLannotate 1.2.2; 28 found; start..end, strand, type, name):
      5..384     +  enhancer       CMV enhancer: human cytomegalovirus immediate early enhancer
    386..513     +  promoter       chicken β-actin promoter (fragment): contains a 21-bp deletion relative to the standard chicken β-actin promoter
    516..537     +  promoter       chicken β-actin promoter (fragment): No description available
    622..662     +  promoter       chicken β-actin promoter (fragment): contains a 21-bp deletion relative to the standard chicken β-actin promoter
    663..1679    +  intron         chimeric intron: chimera between introns from chicken β-actin and rabbit β-globin
   1677..1733    +  CDS            HBB (fragment): HBB_LEPEU - Experimental evidence at protein level: Swiss-Prot protein existence level 1. Involved in oxygen transport from the lung to the various peripheral tissues. From Lepus europaeus (European hare).
   1733..1751    +  misc_feature   MCS (fragment): multiple cloning site
   1767..1829    +  sig_peptide    Igκ leader: leader sequence from mouse immunoglobulin κ light chain
   2661..3386    +  CDS            cEGFP: cEGFP is a basic (constitutively fluorescent) green fluorescent protein published in 2008, derived from Aequorea victoria.
   3558..3704    +  CDS            PDGFRβ TM domain: transmembrane domain from platelet derived growth factor receptor beta
   3773..3905    +  intron         chimeric intron: chimera between introns from human β-globin and immunoglobulin heavy chain genes
   3914..4502    +  misc_feature   WPRE: woodchuck hepatitis virus posttranscriptional regulatory element
   4506..4522    +  misc_feature   MCS (fragment): pUC18/19 multiple cloning site
   4535..4646    +  polyA_signal   bGH poly(A) signal: bovine growth hormone polyadenylation signal
   4742..4760    -  promoter       T3 promoter: promoter for bacteriophage T3 RNA polymerase
   4819..4893    +  CDS            HBB (fragment): HBB_PONPY - Experimental evidence at transcript level: Swiss-Prot protein existence level 2. Involved in oxygen transport from the lung to the various peripheral tissues. From Pongo pygmaeus (Bornean orangutan).
   4964..5019    +  polyA_signal   β-globin poly(A) signal: rabbit β-globin polyadenylation signal (Gil and Proudfoot, 1987)
   5404..5420    -  protein_bind   lac operator: The lac repressor binds to the lac operator to inhibit transcription in E. coli. This inhibition can be relieved by adding lactose or isopropyl-β-D-thiogalactopyranoside (IPTG). lac repressor encoded by lacI
   5428..5458    -  promoter       lac promoter: promoter for the E. coli lac operon
   5473..5494    -  protein_bind   CAP binding site: CAP binding activates transcription in the presence of cAMP. E. coli catabolite activator protein
   5507..5546    -  CDS            lacI (fragment): lac repressor; lacI; The lac repressor binds to the lac operator to inhibit transcription in E. coli. This inhibition can be relieved by adding lactose or isopropyl-β-D-thiogalactopyranoside (IPTG).
   5553..5575    +  promoter       SV40 promoter (fragment): SV40 enhancer and early promoter
   5599..5734    +  rep_origin     SV40 ori: SV40 origin of replication
   5754..5888    +  polyA_signal   SV40 poly(A) signal: SV40 polyadenylation signal
   5890..5944    -  CDS            lacI (fragment): lac repressor; lacI; The lac repressor binds to the lac operator to inhibit transcription in E. coli. This inhibition can be relieved by adding lactose or isopropyl-β-D-thiogalactopyranoside (IPTG).
   6127..6715    -  rep_origin     ori: high-copy-number ColE1/pMB1/pBR322/pUC origin of replication
   6886..7746    -  CDS            AmpR: β-lactamase; bla; confers resistance to ampicillin, carbenicillin, and related antibiotics
   7747..7851    -  promoter       AmpR promoter: bla
>Addgene plasmid #218868 | pGP-CAG-iGABASnFR2-WPRE-bGH-polyA | addgene full sequence | sequence record 434364 | Addgene NGS Result
GGTCGACATTGATTATTGACTAGTTATTAATAGTAATCAATTACGGGGTCATTAGTTCATAGCCCATATA
TGGAGTTCCGCGTTACATAACTTACGGTAAATGGCCCGCCTGGCTGACCGCCCAACGACCCCCGCCCATT
GACGTCAATAATGACGTATGTTCCCATAGTAACGCCAATAGGGACTTTCCATTGACGTCAATGGGTGGAG
TATTTACGGTAAACTGCCCACTTGGCAGTACATCAAGTGTATCATATGCCAAGTACGCCCCCTATTGACG
TCAATGACGGTAAATGGCCCGCCTGGCATTATGCCCAGTACATGACCTTATGGGACTTTCCTACTTGGCA
GTACATCTACGTATTAGTCATCGCTATTACCATGGTCGAGGTGAGCCCCACGTTCTGCTTCACTCTCCCC
ATCTCCCCCCCCTCCCCACCCCCAATTTTGTATTTATTTATTTTTTAATTATTTTGTGCAGCGATGGGGG
CGGGGGGGGGGGGGGGGGGGGGCCCGGGGGGGGGGGGGGGGGGGGGGGGGGGGGGGGGGGGGGGGGGGGG
GGGGGGGGGGGGGGCCAGGGGGGGGGGGGGGGGGGGAGAGTTGTGCTTTTGGGGGGGCGCGGGCGGCGGC
GGCCCTATAAAAAGCGAAGCGCGCGGCGGGCGGGAGTCGCTGCGCGCTGCCTTCGCCCCGTGCCCCGCTC
CGCCGCCGCCTCGCGCCGCCCGCCCCGGCTCTGACTGACCGCGTTACTCCCACAGGTGAGCGGGCGGGAC
GGCCCTTCTCCTCCGGGCTGTAATTAGCGCTTGGTTTAATGACGGCTTGTTTCTTTTCTGTGGCTGCGTG
AAAGCCTTGAGGGGCTCCGGGAGGGCCCTTTGTGCGGGGGGAGCGGCTCGGGGGGTGCGTGCGTGTGTGT
GTGCGTGGGGAGCGCCGCGTGCGGCTCCGCGCTGCCCGGCGGCTGTGAGCGCTGCGGGCGCGGCGCGGGG
CTTTGTGCGCTCCGCAGTGTGCGCGAGGGGAGCGCGGCCGGGGGCGGTGCCCCGCGGTGCGGGGGGGGCT
GCGAGGGGAACAAAGGCTGCGTGCGGGGTGTGTGCGTGGGGGGGTGAGCAGGGGGTGTGGGCGCGTCGGT
CGGGCTGCAACCCCCCCTGCACCCCCCTCCCCGAGTTGCTGAGCACGGCCCGGCTTCGGGTGCGGGGCTC
CGTACGGGGCGTGGCGCGGGGCTCGCCGTGCCGGGCGGGGGGTGGCGGCAGGTGGGGGTGCCGGGCGGGG
CGGGGCCGCCTCGGGCCGGGGAGGGCTCGGGGGAGGGGCGCGGCGGCCCCCGGAGCGCCGGCGGCTGTCG
AGGCGCGGCGAGCCGCAGCCATTGCCTTTTATGGTAATCGTGCGAGAGGGCGCAGGGACTTCCTTTGTCC
CAAATCTGTGCGGAGCCGAAATCTGGGAGGCGCCGCCGCACCCCCTCTAGCGGGCGCGGGGCGAAGCGGT
GCGGCGCCGGCAGGAAGGAAATGGGCGGGGAGGGCCTTCGTGCGTCGCCGCGCCGCCGTCCCCTTCTCCC
TCTCCAGCCTCGGGGCTGTCCGCGGGGGGACGGCTGCCTTCGGGGGGGACGGGGCAGGGCGGGGTTCGGC
TTCTGGCGTGTGACCGGCGGCTCTAGAGCCTCTGCTAACCATGTTCATGCCTTCTTCTTTTTCCTACAGC
TCCTGGGCAACGTGCTGGTTATTGTGCTGTCTCATCATTTTGGCAAAGAATTCGGTACCGCGGGCCCGGG
AACCGGTGCCGCCACCATGGAGACAGACACACTCCTGCTATGGGTACTGCTGCTCTGGGTTCCAGGTTCC
ACTGGTGACAGATCTGAAAGCATCAATTTCGTGAGCTGGGGCGGTAGCACCCAGGATGCGCAGAAGCAGG
CCTGGGCCGACCCGTTCAGCAAGGCCAGCGGCATTACCGTGGTCCAGGATGGGCCCACCGACTACGGCAA
ACTCAAGGCCATGGTCGAAAGCGGCAACGTGCAGTGGGACGTGGTGGATGTAGAGGCCGACTTCGCCTTG
CGCGCCGCCGCCGAAGGCCTGCTCGAACCCCTGGATTTCTCGGTGATCCAGCGCGACAAGATCGATCCGC
GGTTCGTGAGTGACCATGGAGTGGGGGCCTTCCTGTACTCTTACGTGCTCGGCTACAACGAAGGCAAGCT
CGGAGCCAGCAAGCCCCAGGACTGGACCGCGCTGTTCGACACCAAGACCTACCCCGGCAAACGCGCCCTC
TACAAATGGCCGAGCCCTGGCGTGCTCGAACTGGCCCTGCTCGCCGACGGCGTACCGGCCGACAAGCTCT
ACCCGCTGGACCTGGACCGCGCCTTCAAGAAACTCGACACCATCAAGAAAGACATCGTCTGGTGGGGCGG
CGGTGCACAGTCGCAGCAGCTGCTGGCCTCCGGCGAAGTCAGCATGGGCCAGTTCTGGAACGGTCGCATC
CACGCCCTGCAAGAAGACGGCGCGCCAGTGGGCGTGAGCTGGAAGCAGAACCTGGTGATGGCCGACATCC
TCGTCGTGCCTAAAGGCACGAAGAACAAAGCCGCCGCGATGAAGTTCCTGGCCAGTGCCAGCAGCGCCAA
AGGCCAGGACGACTTTTCCGCCCTGACCGCCTATGCTCCAGTGAACATCGACAGTGTGCAGCGCCTCGAC
CTTGCGCAGGTCCGGATCACCGCCGACAAGCAGAAGAACGGCATCATGGCGAACTTCAAGATCCGCCACA
ACGTGGAGGACGGCAGCGTGCAGAGCGCCGACCACTACCAGCAGAACACCCCCATCGGCGACGGCCCCGT
GCTGCTGCCCGACAACCACTACCTGAGCACCCAGTCCGTGCTGAGCAAAGACCCCAACGAGAAGCGCGAT
CACATGGTCCTGCTGGAGTTCGTGACCGCCGCCGGGATCACTCTCGGCATGGACGAGCTGTACAAGGGCG
GTACCGGAGGGAGCATGAGCAAGGGCGAGGAGCTGTTCACCGGGGTGGTGCCCATCCTGGTCGAGCTGGA
CGGCGACGTAAACGGCCACAAGTTCAGCGTGCGCGGCGAGGGCGAGGGCGATGCCACCAACGGCAAGCTG
ACCCTGAAGTTCATCTGCACCACCGGCAAGCTGCCCGTGCCCTGGCCCACCCTCGTGACCACCCTGACCT
ACGGCGTGCAGTGCTTCAGCCGCTACCCCGACCACATGAAGCAGCACGACTTCTTCAAGTCCGCCATGCC
CGAAGGCTACGTCCAGGAGCGCACCATCAGCTTCAAGGACGACGGCACCTACAAGACCCGCGCCGAGGTG
AAGTTCGAGGGCGACACCCTGGTGAACCGCATCGAGCTGAAGGGCATCGACTTCAAGGAGGACGGCAACA
TCCTGGGGCACAAGCTGGAGTACAACTGGAACGCCAACCTGGCACCGAACCTGCCGACCGCCTACGTCAA
GGATCAGATCACCCTCGATTTCGCCTACTGGGCCAAGAACGGTCCGGCCATTGCGACACGGTGGAATGAA
TGGCTAGTCAAACTGCAGGTCGACGAACAAAAACTCATCTCAGAAGAGGATCTGAATGCTGTGGGCCAGG
ACACGCAGGAGGTCATCGTGGTGCCACACTCCTTGCCCTTTAAGGTGGTGGTGATCTCAGCCATCCTGGC
CCTGGTGGTGCTCACCATCATCTCCCTTATCATCCTCATCATGCTTTGGCAGAAGAAGCCACGTTAGGAA
TTCGATATCGGTACCGATGAATAGCTCGAGGTACCGATGAATAGCTAAGGTCGAGGCCGCAGGTAAGTAT
CAAGGTTACAAGACAGGTTTAAGGAGACCAATAGAAACTGGGCTTGTCGAGACAGAGAAGACTCTTGCGT
TTCTGATAGGCACCTATTGGTCTTACTGACATCCACTTTGCCTTTCTCTCCACAGGTGTCGACAATCAAC
CTCTGGATTACAAAATTTGTGAAAGATTGACTGGTATTCTTAACTATGTTGCTCCTTTTACGCTATGTGG
ATACGCTGCTTTAATGCCTTTGTATCATGCTATTGCTTCCCGTATGGCTTTCATTTTCTCCTCCTTGTAT
AAATCCTGGTTGCTGTCTCTTTATGAGGAGTTGTGGCCCGTTGTCAGGCAACGTGGCGTGGTGTGCACTG
TGTTTGCTGACGCAACCCCCACTGGTTGGGGCATTGCCACCACCTGTCAGCTCCTTTCCGGGACTTTCGC
TTTCCCCCTCCCTATTGCCACGGCGGAACTCATCGCCGCCTGCCTTGCCCGCTGCTGGACAGGGGCTCGG
CTGTTGGGCACTGACAATTCCGTGGTGTTGTCGGGGAAGCTGACGTCCTTTCCATGGCTGCTCGCCTGTG
TTGCCACCTGGATTCTGCGCGGGACGTCCTTCTGCTACGTCCCTTCGGCCCTCAATCCAGCGGACCTTCC
TTCCCGCGGCCTGCTGCCGGCTCTGCGGCCTCTTCCGCGTCTTCGCCTTCGCCCTCAGACGAGTCGGATC
TCCCTTTGGGCCGCCTCCCCGCCTGGAATTCGAGCTCGGTACGATCAGCCTCGACTGTGCCTTCTAGTTG
CCAGCCATCTGTTGTTTGCCCCTCCCCCGTGCCTTCCTTGACCCTGGAAGGTGCCACTCCCACTGTCCTT
TCCTAATAAAATGAGGAAATTGCATCGCATTGTCTGAGTAGGTGTCATTCTATTCTGGGGGGTGGGGTGG
GGCAGGACAGCAAGGGGGAGGATTGGGAAGACAATAGCCCAGCTTTTGTTCCCTTTAGTGAGGGTTAATT
GCGCGCTTGGCGTAATCATGGTCATAGCTGTTTCCTGTGTGAAATTGTTATCCGCTAATTCACTCCTCAG
GTGCAGGCTGCCTATCAGAAGGTGGTGGCTGGTGTGGCCAATGCCCTGGCTCACAAATACCACTGAGATC
TTTTTCCCTCTGCCAAAAATTATGGGGACATCATGAAGCCCCTTGAGCATCTGACTTCTGGCTAATAAAG
GAAATTTATTTTCATTGCAATAGTGTGTTGGAATTTTTTGTGTCTCTCACTCGGAAGGACATATGGGAGG
GCAAATCATTTAAAACATCAGAATGAGTATTTGGTTTAGAGTTTGGCAACATATGCCCATATGCTGGCTG
CCATGAACAAAGGTTGGCTATAAAGAGGTCATCAGTATATGAAACAGCCCCCTGCTGTCCATTCCTTATT
CCATAGAAAAGCCTTGACTTGAGGTTAGATTTTTTTTATATTTTGTTTTGTGTTATTTTTTTCTTTAACA
TCCCTAAAATTTTCCTTACATGTTTTACTAGCCAGATTTTTCCTCCTCTCCTGACTACTCCCAGTCATAG
CTGTCCCTCTTCTCTTATGGAGATCCCTCGACCTGCAGCCCAAGCTTGGCGTAATCATGGTCATAGCTGT
TTCCTGTGTGAAATTGTTATCCGCTCACAATTCCACACAACATACGAGCCGGAAGCATAAAGTGTAAAGC
CTGGGGTGCCTAATGAGTGAGCTAACTCACATTAATTGCGTTGCGCTCACTGCCCGCTTTCCAGTCGGGA
AACCTGTCGTGCCAGCGGATCCGCATCTCAATTAGTCAGCAACCATAGTCCCGCCCCTAACTCCGCCCAT
CCCGCCCCTAACTCCGCCCAGTTCCGCCCATTCTCCGCCCCATGGCTGACTAATTTTTTTTATTTATGCA
GAGGCCGAGGCCGCCTCGGCCTCTGAGCTATTCCAGAAGTAGTGAGGAGGCTTTTTTGGAGGCCTAGGCT
TTTGCAAAAAGCTAACTTGTTTATTGCAGCTTATAATGGTTACAAATAAAGCAATAGCATCACAAATTTC
ACAAATAAAGCATTTTTTTCACTGCATTCTAGTTGTGGTTTGTCCAAACTCATCAATGTATCTTATCATG
TCTGGATCCGCTGCATTAATGAATCGGCCAACGCGCGGGGAGAGGCGGTTTGCGTATTGGGCGCTCTTCC
GCTTCCTCGCTCACTGACTCGCTGCGCTCGGTCGTTCGGCTGCGGCGAGCGGTATCAGCTCACTCAAAGG
CGGTAATACGGTTATCCACAGAATCAGGGGATAACGCAGGAAAGAACATGTGAGCAAAAGGCCAGCAAAA
GGCCAGGAACCGTAAAAAGGCCGCGTTGCTGGCGTTTTTCCATAGGCTCCGCCCCCCTGACGAGCATCAC
AAAAATCGACGCTCAAGTCAGAGGTGGCGAAACCCGACAGGACTATAAAGATACCAGGCGTTTCCCCCTG
GAAGCTCCCTCGTGCGCTCTCCTGTTCCGACCCTGCCGCTTACCGGATACCTGTCCGCCTTTCTCCCTTC
GGGAAGCGTGGCGCTTTCTCATAGCTCACGCTGTAGGTATCTCAGTTCGGTGTAGGTCGTTCGCTCCAAG
CTGGGCTGTGTGCACGAACCCCCCGTTCAGCCCGACCGCTGCGCCTTATCCGGTAACTATCGTCTTGAGT
CCAACCCGGTAAGACACGACTTATCGCCACTGGCAGCAGCCACTGGTAACAGGATTAGCAGAGCGAGGTA
TGTAGGCGGTGCTACAGAGTTCTTGAAGTGGTGGCCTAACTACGGCTACACTAGAAGAACAGTATTTGGT
ATCTGCGCTCTGCTGAAGCCAGTTACCTTCGGAAAAAGAGTTGGTAGCTCTTGATCCGGCAAACAAACCA
CCGCTGGTAGCGGTGGTTTTTTTGTTTGCAAGCAGCAGATTACGCGCAGAAAAAAAGGATCTCAAGAAGA
TCCTTTGATCTTTTCTACGGGGTCTGACGCTCAGTGGAACGAAAACTCACGTTAAGGGATTTTGGTCATG
AGATTATCAAAAAGGATCTTCACCTAGATCCTTTTAAATTAAAAATGAAGTTTTAAATCAATCTAAAGTA
TATATGAGTAAACTTGGTCTGACAGTTACCAATGCTTAATCAGTGAGGCACCTATCTCAGCGATCTGTCT
ATTTCGTTCATCCATAGTTGCCTGACTCCCCGTCGTGTAGATAACTACGATACGGGAGGGCTTACCATCT
GGCCCCAGTGCTGCAATGATACCGCGAGACCCACGCTCACCGGCTCCAGATTTATCAGCAATAAACCAGC
CAGCCGGAAGGGCCGAGCGCAGAAGTGGTCCTGCAACTTTATCCGCCTCCATCCAGTCTATTAATTGTTG
CCGGGAAGCTAGAGTAAGTAGTTCGCCAGTTAATAGTTTGCGCAACGTTGTTGCCATTGCTACAGGCATC
GTGGTGTCACGCTCGTCGTTTGGTATGGCTTCATTCAGCTCCGGTTCCCAACGATCAAGGCGAGTTACAT
GATCCCCCATGTTGTGCAAAAAAGCGGTTAGCTCCTTCGGTCCTCCGATCGTTGTCAGAAGTAAGTTGGC
CGCAGTGTTATCACTCATGGTTATGGCAGCACTGCATAATTCTCTTACTGTCATGCCATCCGTAAGATGC
TTTTCTGTGACTGGTGAGTACTCAACCAAGTCATTCTGAGAATAGTGTATGCGGCGACCGAGTTGCTCTT
GCCCGGCGTCAATACGGGATAATACCGCGCCACATAGCAGAACTTTAAAAGTGCTCATCATTGGAAAACG
TTCTTCGGGGCGAAAACTCTCAAGGATCTTACCGCTGTTGAGATCCAGTTCGATGTAACCCACTCGTGCA
CCCAACTGATCTTCAGCATCTTTTACTTTCACCAGCGTTTCTGGGTGAGCAAAAACAGGAAGGCAAAATG
CCGCAAAAAAGGGAATAAGGGCGACACGGAAATGTTGAATACTCATACTCTTCCTTTTTCAATATTATTG
AAGCATTTATCAGGGTTATTGTCTCATGAGCGGATACATATTTGAATGTATTTAGAAAAATAAACAAATA
GGGGTTCCGCGCACATTTCCCCGAAAAGTGCCACCTG
